>Addgene plasmid #160529 | pTricHis-ILY-HB1lock-N342W | addgene full sequence | sequence record 322528 | Addgene NGS Result
CACTGCATAATTCGTGTCGCTCAAGGCGCACTCCCGTTCTGGATAATGTTTTTTGCGCCGACATCATAAC
GGTTCTGGCAAATATTCTGAAATGAGCTGTTGACAATTAATCATCCGGCTCGTATAATGTGTGGAATTGT
GAGCGGATAACAATTTCACACAGGAAACAGCGCCGCTGAGAAAAAGCGAAGCGGCACTGCTCTTTAACAA
TTTATCAGACAATCTGTGTGGGCACTCGACCGGAATTATCGATTAACTTTATTATTAAAAATTAAAGAGG
TATATATTAATGTATCGATTAAATAAGGAGGAATAAACCATGGGGGGTTCTCATCATCATCATCATCATG
GTATGGCTAGCATGACTGGTGGACAGCAAATGGGTCGGGATCTGTACGACGATGACGATAAGGATCGATG
GGGATCCGAAACCCCGACGAAACCGAAAGCGGCCCAGACCGAAAAGAAAACCGAGAAAAAACCGGAAAAC
AGCAATTCTGAAGCAGCTAAAAAAGCGCTGAACGATTATATTTGGGGCCTGCAGTACGACAAACTGAACA
TCCTGACCCATCAAGGTGAAAAACTGAAAAATCATAGCTCTCGTGAAGCCTTTCACCGTCCGGGCGAATA
CGTGGTTATCGAAAAGAAAAAACAGAGTATCTCCAACGCGACCTCGAAACTGAGCGTGAGTTCCGCCAAT
GATGACCGTATTTTTCCGGGCGCGCTGCTGAAAGCTGATCAAAGCCTGCTGGAAAACCTGCCGACCCTGA
TTCCGGTCAATCGCGGTAAAACCACGATCTCAGTGAACCTGCCGGGCCTGAAAAACGGTGAATCGAATCT
GACGGTCGAAAACCCGTCAAATTCGACCGTGCGTACGGCGGTTAACAATCTGGTCGAAAAATGGATTCAG
AACTACAGTAAAACCCATGCAGTGCCGGCTCGCATGCAGTACGAAAGCATCTCTGCACAAAGTATGTCCC
AGCTGCAATGCAAATTTGGCGCCGATTTCAGCAAAGTGGGTGCTCCGCTGAACGTGGACTTTTCATCGGT
TCACAAAGGCGAAAAACAGGTTTTCATCGCAAACTTCCGTCAAGTTTACTACACCGCTTCTGTCGATAGT
CCGAACAGCCCGTCGGCGCTGTTCGGCAGTGGTATTACCCCGACGGACCTGATCAACCGTGGCGTTAATT
CCAAAACCCCGCCGGTCTATGTGTCCAATGTGAGCTATGGCCGCGCGATGTACGTTAAATTTGAAACCAC
GAGCAAATCTACCAAAGTGCAGGCGGCCATCGATGCCGTCGTGAAAGGCGCAAAACTGAAAGCTGGTACG
GAATACGAAAACATCCTGAAATGGACCAAAATCACGGCAGTTGTCCTGGGCGGTAATCCGGGCGAAGCCA
GCAAAGTTATTACCGGTAATATCGATACGCTGAAAGACCTGATTCAGAAAGGTTCGAACTTTAGCGCGCA
ATCTCCGGCCGTTCCGATCAGTTATACCACGTCCTTCGTCAAAGATAATAGCATTGCAACCATCCAGTGC
AATACGGACTATATTGAAACCAAAGTGACGTCTTACAAAGATGGCGCTCTGACCCTGAACCATGACGGTG
CGTTTGTCGCCCGCTTCTATGTGTACTGGGAAGAACTGGGCCACGATGCAGACGGTTATGAAACCATTCG
TAGTCGCTCCTGGTCAGGCAACGGTTATAATCGTGGCGCCCATTACAGCACCACGCTGCGCTTTAAGGGT
AACGTTCGTAATATCCGCGTTAAAGTCCTGGGCGCAACCGGTCTGGCTTGGGAACCGTGGCGTCTGATTT
ACAGCAAAAACGATCTGCCGCTGGTGCCGCAGCGCAATATCTCTACCTGGGGCACCACGCTGCACCCGCA
ATTCGAAGATAAAGTGGTTAAAGATAACACGGACTAAGAATTCGAAGCTTGGCTGTTTTGGCGGATGAGA
GAAGATTTTCAGCCTGATACAGATTAAATCAGAACGCAGAAGCGGTCTGATAAAACAGAATTTGCCTGGC
GGCAGTAGCGCGGTGGTCCCACCTGACCCCATGCCGAACTCAGAAGTGAAACGCCGTAGCGCCGATGGTA
GTGTGGGGTCTCCCCATGCGAGAGTAGGGAACTGCCAGGCATCAAATAAAACGAAAGGCTCAGTCGAAAG
ACTGGGCCTTTCGTTTTATCTGTTGTTTGTCGGTGAACGCTCTCCTGAGTAGGACAAATCCGCCGGGAGC
GGATTTGAACGTTGCGAAGCAACGGCCCGGAGGGTGGCGGGCAGGACGCCCGCCATAAACTGCCAGGCAT
CAAATTAAGCAGAAGGCCATCCTGACGGATGGCCTTTTTGCGTTTCTACAAACTCTTTTGTTTATTTTTC
TAAATACATTCAAATATGTATCCGCTCATGAGACAATAACCCTGATAAATGCTTCAATAATATTGAAAAA
GGAAGAGTATGAGTATTCAACATTTCCGTGTCGCCCTTATTCCCTTTTTTGCGGCATTTTGCCTTCCTGT
TTTTGCTCACCCAGAAACGCTGGTGAAAGTAAAAGATGCTGAAGATCAGTTGGGTGCACGAGTGGGTTAC
ATCGAACTGGATCTCAACAGCGGTAAGATCCTTGAGAGTTTTCGCCCCGAAGAACGTTTTCCAATGATGA
GCACTTTTAAAGTTCTGCTATGTGGCGCGGTATTATCCCGTGTTGACGCCGGGCAAGAGCAACTCGGTCG
CCGCATACACTATTCTCAGAATGACTTGGTTGAGTACTCACCAGTCACAGAAAAGCATCTTACGGATGGC
ATGACAGTAAGAGAATTATGCAGTGCTGCCATAACCATGAGTGATAACACTGCGGCCAACTTACTTCTGA
CAACGATCGGAGGACCGAAGGAGCTAACCGCTTTTTTGCACAACATGGGGGATCATGTAACTCGCCTTGA
TCGTTGGGAACCGGAGCTGAATGAAGCCATACCAAACGACGAGCGTGACACCACGATGCCTGTAGCAATG
GCAACAACGTTGCGCAAACTATTAACTGGCGAACTACTTACTCTAGCTTCCCGGCAACAATTAATAGACT
GGATGGAGGCGGATAAAGTTGCAGGACCACTTCTGCGCTCGGCCCTTCCGGCTGGCTGGTTTATTGCTGA
TAAATCTGGAGCCGGTGAGCGTGGGTCTCGCGGTATCATTGCAGCACTGGGGCCAGATGGTAAGCCCTCC
CGTATCGTAGTTATCTACACGACGGGGAGTCAGGCAACTATGGATGAACGAAATAGACAGATCGCTGAGA
TAGGTGCCTCACTGATTAAGCATTGGTAACTGTCAGACCAAGTTTACTCATATATACTTTAGATTGATTT
AAAACTTCATTTTTAATTTAAAAGGATCTAGGTGAAGATCCTTTTTGATAATCTCATGACCAAAATCCCT
TAACGTGAGTTTTCGTTCCACTGAGCGTCAGACCCCGTAGAAAAGATCAAAGGATCTTCTTGAGATCCTT
TTTTTCTGCGCGTAATCTGCTGCTTGCAAACAAAAAAACCACCGCTACCAGCGGTGGTTTGTTTGCCGGA
TCAAGAGCTACCAACTCTTTTTCCGAAGGTAACTGGCTTCAGCAGAGCGCAGATACCAAATACTGTCCTT
CTAGTGTAGCCGTAGTTAGGCCACCACTTCAAGAACTCTGTAGCACCGCCTACATACCTCGCTCTGCTAA
TCCTGTTACCAGTGGCTGCTGCCAGTGGCGATAAGTCGTGTCTTACCGGGTTGGACTCAAGACGATAGTT
ACCGGATAAGGCGCAGCGGTCGGGCTGAACGGGGGGTTCGTGCACACAGCCCAGCTTGGAGCGAACGACC
TACACCGAACTGAGATACCTACAGCGTGAGCTATGAGAAAGCGCCACGCTTCCCGAAGGGAGAAAGGCGG
ACAGGTATCCGGTAAGCGGCAGGGTCGGAACAGGAGAGCGCACGAGGGAGCTTCCAGGGGGAAACGCCTG
GTATCTTTATAGTCCTGTCGGGTTTCGCCACCTCTGACTTGAGCGTCGATTTTTGTGATGCTCGTCAGGG
GGGCGGAGCCTATGGAAAAACGCCAGCAACGCGGCCTTTTTACGGTTCCTGGCCTTTTGCTGGCCTTTTG
CTCACATGTTCTTTCCTGCGTTATCCCCTGATTCTGTGGATAACCGTATTACCGCCTTTGAGTGAGCTGA
TACCGCTCGCCGCAGCCGAACGACCGAGCGCAGCGAGTCAGTGAGCGAGGAAGCGGAAGAGCGCCTGATG
CGGTATTTTCTCCTTACGCATCTGTGCGGTATTTCACACCGCATATGGTGCACTCTCAGTACAATCTGCT
CTGATGCCGCATAGTTAAGCCAGTATACACTCCGCTATCGCTACGTGACTGGGTCATGGCTGCGCCCCGA
CACCCGCCAACACCCGCTGACGCGCCCTGACGGGCTTGTCTGCTCCCGGCATCCGCTTACAGACAAGCTG
TGACCGTCTCCGGGAGCTGCATGTGTCAGAGGTTTTCACCGTCATCACCGAAACGCGCGAGGCAGCAGAT
CAATTCGCGCGCGAAGGCGAAGCGGCATGCATTTACGTTGACACCATCGAATGGTGCAAAACCTTTCGCG
GTATGGCATGATAGCGCCCGGAAGAGAGTCAATTCAGGGTGGTGAATGTGAAACCAGTAACGTTATACGA
TGTCGCAGAGTATGCCGGTGTCTCTTATCAGACCGTTTCCCGCGTGGTGAACCAGGCCAGCCACGTTTCT
GCGAAAACGCGGGAAAAAGTGGAAGCGGCGATGGCGGAGCTGAATTACATTCCCAACCGCGTGGCACAAC
AACTGGCGGGCAAACAGTCGTTGCTGATTGGCGTTGCCACCTCCAGTCTGGCCCTGCACGCGCCGTCGCA
AATTGTCGCGGCGATTAAATCTCGCGCCGATCAACTGGGTGCCAGCGTGGTGGTGTCGATGGTAGAACGA
AGCGGCGTCGAAGCCTGTAAAGCGGCGGTGCACAATCTTCTCGCGCAACGCGTCAGTGGGCTGATCATTA
ACTATCCGCTGGATGACCAGGATGCCATTGCTGTGGAAGCTGCCTGCACTAATGTTCCGGCGTTATTTCT
TGATGTCTCTGACCAGACACCCATCAACAGTATTATTTTCTCCCATGAAGACGGTACGCGACTGGGCGTG
GAGCATCTGGTCGCATTGGGTCACCAGCAAATCGCGCTGTTAGCGGGCCCATTAAGTTCTGTCTCGGCGC
GTCTGCGTCTGGCTGGCTGGCATAAATATCTCACTCGCAATCAAATTCAGCCGATAGCGGAACGGGAAGG
CGACTGGAGTGCCATGTCCGGTTTTCAACAAACCATGCAAATGCTGAATGAGGGCATCGTTCCCACTGCG
ATGCTGGTTGCCAACGATCAGATGGCGCTGGGCGCAATGCGCGCCATTACCGAGTCCGGGCTGCGCGTTG
GTGCGGATATCTCGGTAGTGGGATACGACGATACCGAAGACAGCTCATGTTATATCCCGCCGTTAACCAC
CATCAAACAGGATTTTCGCCTGCTGGGGCAAACCAGCGTGGACCGCTTGCTGCAACTCTCTCAGGGCCAG
GCGGTGAAGGGCAATCAGCTGTTGCCCGTCTCACTGGTGAAAAGAAAAACCACCCTGGCGCCCAATACGC
AAACCGCCTCTCCCCGCGCGTTGGCCGATTCATTAATGCAGCTGGCACGACAGGTTTCCCGACTGGAAAG
CGGGCAGTGAGCGCAACGCAATTAATGTAAGTTAGCGCGAATTGATCTGGTTTGACAGCTTATCATCGAC
TGCACGGTGCACCAATGCTTCTGGCGTCAGGCAGCCATCGGAAGCTGTGGTATGGCTGTGCAGGTCGTAA
AT
Features (pLannotate 1.2.2; 20 found; start..end, strand, type, name):
    100..129     +  promoter       trc promoter: strong E. coli promoter; hybrid between the trp and lac UV5 promoters
    137..153     +  protein_bind   lac operator: The lac repressor binds to the lac operator to inhibit transcription in E. coli. This inhibition can be relieved by adding lactose or isopropyl-β-D-thiogalactopyranoside (IPTG). lac repressor encoded by lacI
    170..239     +  misc_feature   rrnG antiterminator: antiterminator from the E. coli rrnG leader region (Berg et al., 1989)
    290..316     +  CDS            minicistron: synthetic cistron containing a ribosome binding site (Shine-Dalgarno sequence), for enhancing the bacterial expression of a downstream cistron (Schoner, 1997) This first cistron should terminate 3 bp upstream of the ATG for the second cistron.
    332..352     +  CDS            capTEV™ (fragment): composite tag for in vivo biotinylation, TEV protease cleavage, and 6xHis tagging
    353..385     +  CDS            T7 tag (gene 10 leader): leader peptide from bacteriophage T7 gene 10 promotes efficient translation in E. coli
    389..412     +  CDS            Xpress™ tag: Xpress™ epitope tag, including an enterokinase recognition and cleavage site
    506..1915    +  CDS            ply: TACY_STRP2 - Experimental evidence at protein level: Swiss-Prot protein existence level 1. A cholesterol-dependent toxin that causes cytolysis by forming pores in cholesterol-containing host membranes. After binding to target membranes, the protein undergoes a major conformation change, leading to its insertion in the host membrane and formation of an oligomeric pore complex. Cholesterol is required for binding to host membranes, membrane insertion and pore formation; cholesterol binding is mediated by a Thr-Leu pair in the C-terminus. Can be reversibly inactivated by oxidation. From Streptoco
   2024..2139    +  ncRNA          5S rRNA: Accession: RF00001 - 5S ribosomal RNA
   2143..2229    +  terminator     rrnB T1 terminator: Escherichia coli rrnB; transcription terminator T1 from the E. coli rrnB gene
   2321..2348    +  terminator     rrnB T2 terminator: transcription terminator T2 from the E. coli rrnB gene
   2367..2458    +  promoter       AmpR promoter: bla
   2459..3319    +  CDS            AmpR: β-lactamase; bla; confers resistance to ampicillin, carbenicillin, and related antibiotics
   3490..4078    +  rep_origin     ori: high-copy-number ColE1/pMB1/pBR322/pUC origin of replication
   4264..4404    -  misc_feature   bom: basis of mobility region from pBR322
   4506..4546    -  CDS            rop (fragment): Rop protein, which maintains plasmids at low copy number; rop
   4590..4667    +  promoter       lacIq promoter: lacI (mutant); In the lacIq allele, a single base change in the promoter boosts expression of the lacI gene about 10-fold.
   4668..5750    +  CDS            lacI: lac repressor; lacI; The lac repressor binds to the lac operator to inhibit transcription in E. coli. This inhibition can be relieved by adding lactose or isopropyl-β-D-thiogalactopyranoside (IPTG).
   5792..5809    +  promoter       tet promoter (fragment): E. coli promoter for tetracycline efflux protein gene
   5805..24      -  CDS            yciV (fragment) (across the origin): RNAAM_ECOLI - Also known as trpH From Escherichia coli (strain K12).
