[The description below was written by a language model from this plasmid's Addgene catalogue record and pLannotate feature annotations shown in this document.]
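Description:
pTricHis-ILY-HB1lock-N342W is a bacterial expression plasmid built on the commercial pTrcHis A backbone (written pTricHisA in the record) for producing an engineered variant of intermedilysin (ILY), the cholesterol-dependent cytolysin of Streptococcus intermedius. It replicates in E. coli from a high-copy ColE1/pMB1-type origin, with only a fragment of rop remaining and a pBR322 bom region, and is selected with ampicillin through the bla gene. The plasmid also carries lacI under the lacIq promoter, so it supplies its own repressor.

Expression is driven by the hybrid trc promoter with a downstream lac operator, making it IPTG-inducible. An rrnG antiterminator and a short minicistron with its own ribosome binding site sit upstream to improve transcription read-through and translation initiation. The reading frame begins with the backbone-encoded N-terminal leader: a His tag (picked up by the annotation software as a fragment of a composite tag), the T7 gene 10 leader, and the Xpress epitope with its enterokinase cleavage site. The roughly 1.6 kb ILY insert follows; the automated annotation labels it by homology to the related pneumolysin. Transcription ends at the rrnB T1 and T2 terminators.

According to the depositor, the ILY gene was codon optimised and all native cysteines were removed before further mutations were added. A221C and N404C introduce a new cysteine pair, which the "HB1lock" name suggests is intended as a disulphide lock, though the record does not spell this out. N342W is an additional substitution. The cloning sites are not recorded. The construct is intended for recombinant expression and purification of this ILY variant, in connection with structural and functional work on the activity and membrane specificity of bacterial cytolysins.
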