Addgene plasmid #160529: pTricHis-ILY-HB1lock-N342W
Purpose: Expression of inserted ILY variant
Depositing lab: Doryen Bubeck. Depositing organization: Imperial College London. Publication: Structural basis for tuning activity and membrane specificity of bacterial cytolysins. Shah NR, Voisin TB, Parsons ES, Boyd CM, Hoogenboom BW, Bubeck D. Nat Commun. 2020 Nov 16;11(1):5818. doi: 10.1038/s41467-020-19482-6. PubMed 33199689.
Backbone
  Vector backbone: pTricHisA
  Backbone manufacturer: ThermoFisher
  Vector type: Bacterial Expression
Growth in bacteria
  Bacterial resistance: Ampicillin, 100 μg/mL
  Growth temperature: 37°C
  Growth strain: DH5alpha
  Growth instructions: Depositor recommends using BL21 (DE3) for protein expression and purification.
  Copy number: High Copy
Gene/Insert
  Gene/Insert name: ILY-HB1lock-N342W
  Species: Streptococcus intermedius
  Insert size (bp): 1608
  Mutation: A221C, N404C, N342W
  Tag / fusion protein: His-Tag (N terminal on backbone)
  Cloning method: Restriction Enzyme; 5′ cloning site Unknown (unknown if destroyed); 3′ cloning site Unknown (unknown if destroyed)
Terms and licenses: Academic/Nonprofit Terms; Industry Terms: Not Available to Industry
Depositor comments: ILY gene is codon optimized, and all native Cys removed, before additional mutations were added.
How to cite: pTricHis-ILY-HB1lock-N342W was a gift from Doryen Bubeck (Addgene plasmid # 160529 ; http://n2t.net/addgene:160529 ; RRID:Addgene_160529)
